>Addgene plasmid #96977 | pMDC43-SEIPIN2 | addgene full sequence | sequence record 189289 | Addgene NGS Result
GGAGCACGACACACTTGTCTACTCCAAAAATATCAAAGATACAGTCTCAGAAGACCAAAGGGCAATTGAG
ACTTTTCAACAAAGGGTAATATCCGGAAACCTCCTCGGATTCCATTGCCCAGCTATCTGTCACTTTATTG
TGAAGATAGTGGAAAAGGAAGGTGGCTCCTACAAATGCCATCATTGCGATAAAGGAAAGGCCATCGTTGA
AGATGCCTCTGCCGACAGTGGTCCCAAAGATGGACCCCCACCCACGAGGAGCATCGTGGAAAAAGAAGAC
GTTCCAACCACGTCTTCAAAGCAAGTGGATTGATGTGATATCTCCACTGACGTAAGGGATGACGCACAAT
CCCACTATCCTTCGCAAGACCCTTCCTCTATATAAGGAAGTTCATTTCATTTGGAGAGGACCTCGACTCT
AGAGGATCCCCGGGTACCGGTAGAAAAAATGAGTAAAGGAGAAGAACTTTTCACTGGAGTTGTCCCAATT
CTTGTTGAATTAGATGGTGATGTTAATGGGCACAAATTTTCTGTCAGTGGAGAGGGTGAAGGTGATGCAA
CATACGGAAAACTTACCCTTAAATTTATTTGCACTACTGGAAAACTACCTGTTCCATGGCCAACCCTGGT
CACCACCCTGACCTACGGCGTGCAGTGCTTCTCCCGTTACCCTGATCATATGAAGCGGCACGACTTCTTC
AAGAGCGCCATGCCTGAGGGATACGTGCAGGAGAGGACCATCTTCTTCAAGGACGACGGGAACTACAAGA
CACGTGCTGAAGTCAAGTTTGAGGGAGACACCCTCGTCAACAGGATCGAGCTTAAGGGAATCGATTTCAA
GGAGGACGGAAACATCCTCGGCCACAAGTTGGAATACAACTACAACTCCCACAACGTATACATCATGGCC
GACAAGCAAAAGAACGGCATCAAAGCCAACTTCAAGACCCGCCACAACATCGAAGACGGCGGCGTGCAAC
TCGCTGATCATTATCAACAAAATACTCCAATTGGCGATGGCCCTGTCCTTTTACCAGACAACCATTACCT
GTCCACACAATCTGCCCTTTCGAAAGATCCCAACGAAAAGAGAGACCACATGGTCCTTCTTGAGTTTGTA
ACAGCTGCTGGGATTACACATGGCATGGATGAACTATACAAAGGCGCGCCAATGGACTCCGAGTCCGAGT
CCGAGTCAAACCCTAGCACCACGGACGAATTCGATCGATTCCTCGACGCACCTGACGAATTTTACTACGA
TTGCTTACCGATTCGGTCCAATTCCCATCAACCTTCGTCTCTCTTACGGCGGCGAAAGTCGGCACATCGC
CGGGATTTAATTTCGTCCGATATTGAAACGGAGCCATCTTCTTCTTCCGATGGATTTGATGTCGGTGAGA
AATCCAGCTATGTGGAAAAGAACGCTGAGCTTAGAGGGGATATTGATACAAGCGACGTAATTGAATCAAC
TAAGGACTCAATTGATCTATCTTCAGAAAAGGAGAACGATTTGGATGTAATTAGTTCGTCTGGGAATGAT
ATGGATGTAATTGATTCGGGTCGGAACCGGGTTGACCCGTTTCAGGAAGAATCCACGGTGACTACCGTGA
GCAGCGATGATCAAGGAGACGACGACTACGCCGGATCGGTACCACAGTTTCGGGAGCCACCTAATTCCAC
TGAGTGGTCTCTCCTTGGGTTTTTGGTTGGGCTAGTGATCAAAGCAATCGAATTTCAAGTCAGTTTCATG
ACAAGCTTACTCACATTTCCTCCATGGCTTCTCCGTAACTGTTTTCTCTTCTTTTTCGATCCCTTTAGCA
CGATTAGGTTTGGCAGACGCTTTTTAATGGCAAGAGTAGCAGGAATAAGTGATATGATCTTTGGTTATAT
GAATCCTTTTAGGTTAAAAGATACAAAACAAATGTTGAGTATTGTGTGCAAGTTTGGTTGGGGTATGTTT
TGGGCTGTTTATGTAGGCATTGTGTTGTTTGGCTTGTTGGTTTCGTCGCTTATGATTGGTGGTTATGTGA
TTAACCGTATAGCGGATAAACCATTTGAGGTCAAGGAGACCTTGAATTTTGATTACACCAAGAATAGTCC
AGAAGCATATGTGCCCATATCCTCGTGTGCTGGTGTTGAATGTGAGGGAAGTTGCAAGGAAAGTAATGAA
ATGTCGAAGATCAGGGGTTTGCGAGTTATCCCTCGAGACCAGAAGTTAGATATCATTCTTTCAATGACAT
TACCTGAGTCTGCGTACAATAAAAATCTCGGCATGTTTCAGGTTCGGGTGGACTTCTTATCTGTGGATGG
TCAAACGATTGCTAGTATAAGGCGTCCGTGCATGTTAAGATTCAGAAGTGAGCCTATTCGTCTTGTTCAG
ACATTCTTCAAAGTGGTTCCGTTAGTGACAGGATATGTCTCTGAGATCCAAACCTTGAGCTTGAAGTTGA
AAGGCTTTGTAGAAAAGGACATTCCCACTGCTTGCTTAAAGATAATAATCGAACAACGGGCAGAATTTCG
ACCCGGAGCAGGTATTCCAGAGCTGTACGATGCATCCCTATCGGTTGAATCCGGTCTTCCCTTCTTCAGA
AAAATTATATGGAAATGGCGGAAGACTTTGTTCGTCTGGATCAGCATGAGTTTGTTCATTACGGAATTGC
TTTTCACGTTGGTTTGTTGTAGACCTCTTATCATCCCAAGAACACAACCTAGAGACAGATCGCCTTCAAA
CCCAACTGGAGTCTGGAGGTAGTTAATTAACTAGTTCTAGAGCGGCCGCCACCGCGGTGGAGCTCGAATT
TCCCCGATCGTTCAAACATTTGGCAATAAAGTTTCTTAAGATTGAATCCTGTTGCCGGTCTTGCGATGAT
TATCATATAATTTCTGTTGAATTACGTTAAGCATGTAATAATTAACATGTAATGCATGACGTTATTTATG
AGATGGGTTTTTATGATTAGAGTCCCGCAATTATACATTTAATACGCGATAGAAAACAAAATATAGCGCG
CAAACTAGGATAAATTATCGCGCGCGGTGTCATCTATGTTACTAGATCGGGAATTCGTAATCATGTCATA
GCTGTTTCCTGTGTGAAATTGTTATCCGCTCACAATTCCACACAACATACGAGCCGGAAGCATAAAGTGT
AAAGCCTGGGGTGCCTAATGAGTGAGCTAACTCACATTAATTGCGTTGCGCTCACTGCCCGCTTTCCAGT
CGGGAAACCTGTCGTGCCAGCTGCATTAATGAATCGGCCAACGCGCGGGGAGAGGCGGTTTGCGTATTGG
CTAGAGCAGCTTGCCAACATGGTGGAGCACGACACTCTCGTCTACTCCAAGAATATCAAAGATACAGTCT
CAGAAGACCAAAGGGCTATTGAGACTTTTCAACAAAGGGTAATATCGGGAAACCTCCTCGGATTCCATTG
CCCAGCTATCTGTCACTTCATCAAAAGGACAGTAGAAAAGGAAGGTGGCACCTACAAATGCCATCATTGC
GATAAAGGAAAGGCTATCGTTCAAGATGCCTCTGCCGACAGTGGTCCCAAAGATGGACCCCCACCCACGA
GGAGCATCGTGGAAAAAGAAGACGTTCCAACCACGTCTTCAAAGCAAGTGGATTGATGTGAACATGGTGG
AGCACGACACTCTCGTCTACTCCAAGAATATCAAAGATACAGTCTCAGAAGACCAAAGGGCTATTGAGAC
TTTTCAACAAAGGGTAATATCGGGAAACCTCCTCGGATTCCATTGCCCAGCTATCTGTCACTTCATCAAA
AGGACAGTAGAAAAGGAAGGTGGCACCTACAAATGCCATCATTGCGATAAAGGAAAGGCTATCGTTCAAG
ATGCCTCTGCCGACAGTGGTCCCAAAGATGGACCCCCACCCACGAGGAGCATCGTGGAAAAAGAAGACGT
TCCAACCACGTCTTCAAAGCAAGTGGATTGATGTGATATCTCCACTGACGTAAGGGATGACGCACAATCC
CACTATCCTTCGCAAGACCCTTCCTCTATATAAGGAAGTTCATTTCATTTGGAGAGGACACGCTGAAATC
ACCAGTCTCTCTCTACAAATCTATCTCTCTCGAGCTTTCGCAGATCCGGGGGGCAATGAGATATGAAAAA
GCCTGAACTCACCGCGACGTCTGTCGAGAAGTTTCTGATCGAAAAGTTCGACAGCGTCTCCGACCTGATG
CAGCTCTCGGAGGGCGAAGAATCTCGTGCTTTCAGCTTCGATGTAGGAGGGCGTGGATATGTCCTGCGGG
TAAATAGCTGCGCCGATGGTTTCTACAAAGATCGTTATGTTTATCGGCACTTTGCATCGGCCGCGCTCCC
GATTCCGGAAGTGCTTGACATTGGGGAGTTTAGCGAGAGCCTGACCTATTGCATCTCCCGCCGTTCACAG
GGTGTCACGTTGCAAGACCTGCCTGAAACCGAACTGCCCGCTGTTCTACAACCGGTCGCGGAGGCTATGG
ATGCGATCGCTGCGGCCGATCTTAGCCAGACGAGCGGGTTCGGCCCATTCGGACCGCAAGGAATCGGTCA
ATACACTACATGGCGTGATTTCATATGCGCGATTGCTGATCCCCATGTGTATCACTGGCAAACTGTGATG
GACGACACCGTCAGTGCGTCCGTCGCGCAGGCTCTCGATGAGCTGATGCTTTGGGCCGAGGACTGCCCCG
AAGTCCGGCACCTCGTGCACGCGGATTTCGGCTCCAACAATGTCCTGACGGACAATGGCCGCATAACAGC
GGTCATTGACTGGAGCGAGGCGATGTTCGGGGATTCCCAATACGAGGTCGCCAACATCTTCTTCTGGAGG
CCGTGGTTGGCTTGTATGGAGCAGCAGACGCGCTACTTCGAGCGGAGGCATCCGGAGCTTGCAGGATCGC
CACGACTCCGGGCGTATATGCTCCGCATTGGTCTTGACCAACTCTATCAGAGCTTGGTTGACGGCAATTT
CGATGATGCAGCTTGGGCGCAGGGTCGATGCGACGCAATCGTCCGATCCGGAGCCGGGACTGTCGGGCGT
ACACAAATCGCCCGCAGAAGCGCGGCCGTCTGGACCGATGGCTGTGTAGAAGTACTCGCCGATAGTGGAA
ACCGACGCCCCAGCACTCGTCCGAGGGCAAAGAAATAGAGTAGATGCCGACCGGGATCTGTCGATCGACA
AGCTCGAGTTTCTCCATAATAATGTGTGAGTAGTTCCCAGATAAGGGAATTAGGGTTCCTATAGGGTTTC
GCTCATGTGTTGAGCATATAAGAAACCCTTAGTATGTATTTGTATTTGTAAAATACTTCTATCAATAAAA
TTTCTAATTCCTAAAACCAAAATCCAGTACTAAAATCCAGATCCCCCGAATTAATTCGGCGTTAATTCAG
TACATTAAAAACGTCCGCAATGTGTTATTAAGTTGTCTAAGCGTCAATTTGTTTACACCACAATATATCC
TGCCACCAGCCAGCCAACAGCTCCCCGACCGGCAGCTCGGCACAAAATCACCACTCGATACAGGCAGCCC
ATCAGTCCGGGACGGCGTCAGCGGGAGAGCCGTTGTAAGGCGGCAGACTTTGCTCATGTTACCGATGCTA
TTCGGAAGAACGGCAACTAAGCTGCCGGGTTTGAAACACGGATGATCTCGCGGAGGGTAGCATGTTGATT
GTAACGATGACAGAGCGTTGCTGCCTGTGATCACCGCGGTTTCAAAATCGGCTCCGTCGATACTATGTTA
TACGCCAACTTTGAAAACAACTTTGAAAAAGCTGTTTTCTGGTATTTAAGGTTTTAGAATGCAAGGAACA
GTGAATTGGAGTTCGTCTTGTTATAATTAGCTTCTTGGGGTATCTTTAAATACTGTAGAAAAGAGGAAGG
AAATAATAAATGGCTAAAATGAGAATATCACCGGAATTGAAAAAACTGATCGAAAAATACCGCTGCGTAA
AAGATACGGAAGGAATGTCTCCTGCTAAGGTATATAAGCTGGTGGGAGAAAATGAAAACCTATATTTAAA
AATGACGGACAGCCGGTATAAAGGGACCACCTATGATGTGGAACGGGAAAAGGACATGATGCTATGGCTG
GAAGGAAAGCTGCCTGTTCCAAAGGTCCTGCACTTTGAACGGCATGATGGCTGGAGCAATCTGCTCATGA
GTGAGGCCGATGGCGTCCTTTGCTCGGAAGAGTATGAAGATGAACAAAGCCCTGAAAAGATTATCGAGCT
GTATGCGGAGTGCATCAGGCTCTTTCACTCCATCGACATATCGGATTGTCCCTATACGAATAGCTTAGAC
AGCCGCTTAGCCGAATTGGATTACTTACTGAATAACGATCTGGCCGATGTGGATTGCGAAAACTGGGAAG
AAGACACTCCATTTAAAGATCCGCGCGAGCTGTATGATTTTTTAAAGACGGAAAAGCCCGAAGAGGAACT
TGTCTTTTCCCACGGCGACCTGGGAGACAGCAACATCTTTGTGAAAGATGGCAAAGTAAGTGGCTTTATT
GATCTTGGGAGAAGCGGCAGGGCGGACAAGTGGTATGACATTGCCTTCTGCGTCCGGTCGATCAGGGAGG
ATATCGGGGAAGAACAGTATGTCGAGCTATTTTTTGACTTACTGGGGATCAAGCCTGATTGGGAGAAAAT
AAAATATTATATTTTACTGGATGAATTGTTTTAGTACCTAGAATGCATGACCAAAATCCCTTAACGTGAG
TTTTCGTTCCACTGAGCGTCAGACCCCGTAGAAAAGATCAAAGGATCTTCTTGAGATCCTTTTTTTCTGC
GCGTAATCTGCTGCTTGCAAACAAAAAAACCACCGCTACCAGCGGTGGTTTGTTTGCCGGATCAAGAGCT
ACCAACTCTTTTTCCGAAGGTAACTGGCTTCAGCAGAGCGCAGATACCAAATACTGTCCTTCTAGTGTAG
CCGTAGTTAGGCCACCACTTCAAGAACTCTGTAGCACCGCCTACATACCTCGCTCTGCTAATCCTGTTAC
CAGTGGCTGCTGCCAGTGGCGATAAGTCGTGTCTTACCGGGTTGGACTCAAGACGATAGTTACCGGATAA
GGCGCAGCGGTCGGGCTGAACGGGGGGTTCGTGCACACAGCCCAGCTTGGAGCGAACGACCTACACCGAA
CTGAGATACCTACAGCGTGAGCTATGAGAAAGCGCCACGCTTCCCGAAGGGAGAAAGGCGGACAGGTATC
CGGTAAGCGGCAGGGTCGGAACAGGAGAGCGCACGAGGGAGCTTCCAGGGGGAAACGCCTGGTATCTTTA
TAGTCCTGTCGGGTTTCGCCACCTCTGACTTGAGCGTCGATTTTTGTGATGCTCGTCAGGGGGGCGGAGC
CTATGGAAAAACGCCAGCAACGCGGCCTTTTTACGGTTCCTGGCCTTTTGCTGGCCTTTTGCTCACATGT
TCTTTCCTGCGTTATCCCCTGATTCTGTGGATAACCGTATTACCGCCTTTGAGTGAGCTGATACCGCTCG
CCGCAGCCGAACGACCGAGCGCAGCGAGTCAGTGAGCGAGGAAGCGGAAGAGCGCCTGATGCGGTATTTT
CTCCTTACGCATCTGTGCGGTATTTCACACCGCATATGGTGCACTCTCAGTACAATCTGCTCTGATGCCG
CATAGTTAAGCCAGTATACACTCCGCTATCGCTACGTGACTGGGTCATGGCTGCGCCCCGACACCCGCCA
ACACCCGCTGACGCGCCCTGACGGGCTTGTCTGCTCCCGGCATCCGCTTACAGACAAGCTGTGACCGTCT
CCGGGAGCTGCATGTGTCAGAGGTTTTCACCGTCATCACCGAAACGCGCGAGGCAGGGTGCCTTGATGTG
GGCGCCGGCGGTCGAGTGGCGACGGCGCGGCTTGTCCGCGCCCTGGTAGATTGCCTGGCCGTAGGCCAGC
CATTTTTGAGCGGCCAGCGGCCGCGATAGGCCGACGCGAAGCGGCGGGGCGTAGGGAGCGCAGCGACCGA
AGGGTAGGCGCTTTTTGCAGCTCTTCGGCTGTGCGCTGGCCAGACAGTTATGCACAGGCCAGGCGGGTTT
TAAGAGTTTTAATAAGTTTTAAAGAGTTTTAGGCGGAAAAATCGCCTTTTTTCTCTTTTATATCAGTCAC
TTACATGTGTGACCGGTTCCCAATGTACGGCTTTGGGTTCCCAATGTACGGGTTCCGGTTCCCAATGTAC
GGCTTTGGGTTCCCAATGTACGTGCTATCCACAGGAAAGAGACCTTTTCGACCTTTTTCCCCTGCTAGGG
CAATTTGCCCTAGCATCTGCTCCGTACATTAGGAACCGGCGGATGCTTCGCCCTCGATCAGGTTGCGGTA
GCGCATGACTAGGATCGGGCCAGCCTGCCCCGCCTCCTCCTTCAAATCGTACTCCGGCAGGTCATTTGAC
CCGATCAGCTTGCGCACGGTGAAACAGAACTTCTTGAACTCTCCGGCGCTGCCACTGCGTTCGTAGATCG
TCTTGAACAACCATCTGGCTTCTGCCTTGCCTGCGGCGCGGCGTGCCAGGCGGTAGAGAAAACGGCCGAT
GCCGGGATCGATCAAAAAGTAATCGGGGTGAACCGTCAGCACGTCCGGGTTCTTGCCTTCTGTGATCTCG
CGGTACATCCAATCAGCTAGCTCGATCTCGATGTACTCCGGCCGCCCGGTTTCGCTCTTTACGATCTTGT
AGCGGCTAATCAAGGCTTCACCCTCGGATACCGTCACCAGGCGGCCGTTCTTGGCCTTCTTCGTACGCTG
CATGGCAACGTGCGTGGTGTTTAACCGAATGCAGGTTTCTACCAGGTCGTCTTTCTGCTTTCCGCCATCG
GCTCGCCGGCAGAACTTGAGTACGTCCGCAACGTGTGGACGGAACACGCGGCCGGGCTTGTCTCCCTTCC
CTTCCCGGTATCGGTTCATGGATTCGGTTAGATGGGAAACCGCCATCAGTACCAGGTCGTAATCCCACAC
ACTGGCCATGCCGGCCGGCCCTGCGGAAACCTCTACGTGCCCGTCTGGAAGCTCGTAGCGGATCACCTCG
CCAGCTCGTCGGTCACGCTTCGACAGACGGAAAACGGCCACGTCCATGATGCTGCGACTATCGCGGGTGC
CCACGTCATAGAGCATCGGAACGAAAAAATCTGGTTGCTCGTCGCCCTTGGGCGGCTTCCTAATCGACGG
CGCACCGGCTGCCGGCGGTTGCCGGGATTCTTTGCGGATTCGATCAGCGGCCGCTTGCCACGATTCACCG
GGGCGTGCTTCTGCCTCGATGCGTTGCCGCTGGGCGGCCTGCGCGGCCTTCAACTTCTCCACCAGGTCAT
CACCCAGCGCCGCGCCGATTTGTACCGGGCCGGATGGTTTGCGACCGCTCACGCCGATTCCTCGGGCTTG
GGGGTTCCAGTGCCATTGCAGGGCCGGCAGGCAACCCAGCCGCTTACGCCTGGCCAACCGCCCGTTCCTC
CACACATGGGGCATTCCACGGCGTCGGTGCCTGGTTGTTCTTGATTTTCCATGCCGCCTCCTTTAGCCGC
TAAAATTCATCTACTCATTTATTCATTTGCTCATTTACTCTGGTAGCTGCGCGATGTATTCAGATAGCAG
CTCGGTAATGGTCTTGCCTTGGCGTACCGCGTACATCTTCAGCTTGGTGTGATCCTCCGCCGGCAACTGA
AAGTTGACCCGCTTCATGGCTGGCGTGTCTGCCAGGCTGGCCAACGTTGCAGCCTTGCTGCTGCGTGCGC
TCGGACGGCCGGCACTTAGCGTGTTTGTGCTTTTGCTCATTTTCTCTTTACCTCATTAACTCAAATGAGT
TTTGATTTAATTTCAGCGGCCAGCGCCTGGACCTCGCGGGCAGCGTCGCCCTCGGGTTCTGATTCAAGAA
CGGTTGTGCCGGCGGCGGCAGTGCCTGGGTAGCTCACGCGCTGCGTGATACGGGACTCAAGAATGGGCAG
CTCGTACCCGGCCAGCGCCTCGGCAACCTCACCGCCGATGCGCGTGCCTTTGATCGCCCGCGACACGACA
AAGGCCGCTTGTAGCCTTCCATCCGTGACCTCAATGCGCTGCTTAACCAGCTCCACCAGGTCGGCGGTGG
CCCATATGTCGTAAGGGCTTGGCTGCACCGGAATCAGCACGAAGTCGGCTGCCTTGATCGCGGACACAGC
CAAGTCCGCCGCCTGGGGCGCTCCGTCGATCACTACGAAGTCGCGCCGGCCGATGGCCTTCACGTCGCGG
TCAATCGTCGGGCGGTCGATGCCGACAACGGTTAGCGGTTGATCTTCCCGCACGGCCGCCCAATCGCGGG
CACTGCCCTGGGGATCGGAATCGACTAACAGAACATCGGCCCCGGCGAGTTGCAGGGCGCGGGCTAGATG
GGTTGCGATGGTCGTCTTGCCTGACCCGCCTTTCTGGTTAAGTACAGCGATAACCTTCATGCGTTCCCCT
TGCGTATTTGTTTATTTACTCATCGCATCATATACGCAGCGACCGCATGACGCAAGCTGTTTTACTCAAA
TACACATCACCTTTTTAGACGGCGGCGCTCGGTTTCTTCAGCGGCCAAGCTGGCCGGCCAGGCCGCCAGC
TTGGCATCAGACAAACCGGCCAGGATTTCATGCAGCCGCACGGTTGAGACGTGCGCGGGCGGCTCGAACA
CGTACCCGGCCGCGATCATCTCCGCCTCGATCTCTTCGGTAATGAAAAACGGTTCGTCCTGGCCGTCCTG
GTGCGGTTTCATGCTTGTTCCTCTTGGCGTTCATTCTCGGCGGCCGCCAGGGCGTCGGCCTCGGTCAATG
CGTCCTCACGGAAGGCACCGCGCCGCCTGGCCTCGGTGGGCGTCACTTCCTCGCTGCGCTCAAGTGCGCG
GTACAGGGTCGAGCGATGCACGCCAAGCAGTGCAGCCGCCTCTTTCACGGTGCGGCCTTCCTGGTCGATC
AGCTCGCGGGCGTGCGCGATCTGTGCCGGGGTGAGGGTAGGGCGGGGGCCAAACTTCACGCCTCGGGCCT
TGGCGGCCTCGCGCCCGCTCCGGGTGCGGTCGATGATTAGGGAACGCTCGAACTCGGCAATGCCGGCGAA
CACGGTCAACACCATGCGGCCGGCCGGCGTGGTGGTGTCGGCCCACGGCTCTGCCAGGCTACGCAGGCCC
GCGCCGGCCTCCTGGATGCGCTCGGCAATGTCCAGTAGGTCGCGGGTGCTGCGGGCCAGGCGGTCTAGCC
TGGTCACTGTCACAACGTCGCCAGGGCGTAGGTGGTCAAGCATCCTGGCCAGCTCCGGGCGGTCGCGCCT
GGTGCCGGTGATCTTCTCGGAAAACAGCTTGGTGCAGCCGGCCGCGTGCAGTTCGGCCCGTTGGTTGGTC
AAGTCCTGGTCGTCGGTGCTGACGCGGGCATAGCCCAGCAGGCCAGCGGCGGCGCTCTTGTTCATGGCGT
AATGTCTCCGGTTCTAGTCGCAAGTATTCTACTTTATGCGACTAAAACACGCGACAAGAAAACGCCAGGA
AAAGGGCAGGGCGGCAGCCTGTCGCGTAACTTAGGACTTGTGCGACATGTCGTTTTCAGAAGACGGCTGC
ACTGAACGTCAGAAGCCGACTGCACTATAGCAGCGGAGGGGTTGGATCAAAGTACTTTGATCCCGAGGGG
AACCCTGTGGTTGGCATGCACATACAAATGGACGAACGGATAAACCTTTTCACGCCCTTTTAAATATCCG
ATTATTCTAATAAACGCTCTTTTCTCTTAGGTTTACCCGCCAATATATCCTGTCAAACACTGATAGTTTA
AACTGAAGGCGGGAAACGACAATCTGATCCAAGCTCAAGCTGCTCTAGCATTCGCCATTCAGGCTGCGCA
ACTGTTGGGAAGGGCGATCGGTGCGGGCCTCTTCGCTATTACGCCAGCTGGCGAAAGGGGGATGTGCTGC
AAGGCGATTAAGTTGGGTAACGCCAGGGTTTTCCCAGTCACGACGTTGTAAAACGACGGCCAGTGCCAAG
CTTGCATGCCTGCAGGTCAACATGGTGGAGCACGACACACTTGTCTACTCCAAAAATATCAAAGATACAG
TCTCAGAAGACCAAAGGGCAATTGAGACTTTTCAACAAAGGGTAATATCCGGAAACCTCCTCGGATTCCA
TTGCCCAGCTATCTGTCACTTTATTGTGAAGATAGTGGAAAAGGAAGGTGGCTCCTACAAATGCCATCAT
TGCGATAAAGGAAAGGCCATCGTTGAAGATGCCTCTGCCGACAGTGGTCCCAAAGATGGACCCCCACCCA
CGAGGAGCATCGTGGAAAAAGAAGACGTTCCAACCACGTCTTCAAAGCAAGTGGATTGATGTGATAACAT
GGT
Features (pLannotate 1.2.2; 25 found; start..end, strand, type, name):
    413..439     -  misc_feature   MCS (fragment): pUC18/19 multiple cloning site
    449..1162    +  CDS            P11: P11 is a basic (constitutively fluorescent) cyan fluorescent protein published in 1994, derived from Aequorea victoria.
   1172..2749    +  CDS            SEI2: SEI2_ARATH - Experimental evidence at transcript level: Swiss-Prot protein existence level 2. Involved in lipid metabolism and lipid droplet (LD) morphology, number, and size. Supports the formation of small-sized LDs and modulates triacylglycerol accumulation. Induces probably a reorganization of the endoplasmic reticulum into LD-forming domains. From Arabidopsis thaliana (Mouse-ear cress).
   2760..2795    -  misc_feature   MCS (fragment): pBluescript multiple cloning site
   2806..3058    +  terminator     NOS terminator: nopaline synthase terminator and poly(A) signal
   3097..3119    -  protein_bind   lac operator (fragment): The lac repressor binds to the lac operator to inhibit transcription in E. coli. This inhibition can be relieved by adding lactose or isopropyl-β-D-thiogalactopyranoside (IPTG). lac repressor encoded by lacI
   3123..3153    -  promoter       lac promoter: promoter for the E. coli lac operon
   3168..3189    -  protein_bind   CAP binding site: CAP binding activates transcription in the presence of cAMP. E. coli catabolite activator protein
   3202..3290    -  CDS            lacI (fragment): lac repressor; lacI; The lac repressor binds to the lac operator to inhibit transcription in E. coli. This inhibition can be relieved by adding lactose or isopropyl-β-D-thiogalactopyranoside (IPTG).
   3380..4056    +  promoter       CaMV 35S promoter (enhanced): cauliflower mosaic virus 35S promoter with a duplicated enhancer region
   4123..5148    +  CDS            HygR: hygromycin B phosphotransferase confers resistance to hygromycin
   5189..5363    +  polyA_signal   CaMV poly(A) signal: cauliflower mosaic virus polyadenylation signal
   5441..5465    -  misc_feature   LB T-DNA repeat: left border repeat from nopaline C58 T-DNA
   5890..6684    +  CDS            KanR: aminoglycoside phosphotransferase; aphA-3; confers resistance to kanamycin
   6771..7359    +  rep_origin     ori: high-copy-number ColE1/pMB1/pBR322/pUC origin of replication
   7545..7685    -  misc_feature   bom: basis of mobility region from pBR322
   7787..7826    -  CDS            rop (fragment): Rop protein, which maintains plasmids at low copy number; rop
   8029..8223    -  rep_origin     pVS1 oriV: origin of replication for the Pseudomonas plasmid pVS1 (Heeb et al., 2000)
   8289..9362    -  CDS            pVS1 RepA: replication protein from the Pseudomonas plasmid pVS1 (Heeb et al., 2000)
   9791..10420   -  CDS            pVS1 StaA: stability protein from the Pseudomonas plasmid pVS1 (Heeb et al., 2000)
  10980..11381   -  CDS            Y4CG_SINFN (fragment): Protein inferred from homology: Swiss-Prot protein existence level 3. From Sinorhizobium fredii (strain NBRC 101917 / NGR234).
  11721..11745   -  misc_feature   RB T-DNA repeat: right border repeat from nopaline C58 T-DNA
  11811..11965   -  CDS            lacZα (fragment): LacZα fragment of β-galactosidase; lacZ fragment
  11968..11988   -  misc_feature   MCS (fragment): pUC18/19 multiple cloning site
  12063..411     +  promoter       CaMV 35S promoter (enhanced) (across the origin): cauliflower mosaic virus 35S promoter with a duplicated enhancer region
