[The description below was written by a language model from this plasmid's Addgene catalogue record and pLannotate feature annotations shown in this document.]
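Description:
pMDC43-SEIPIN2 is a plant expression construct built on the pMDC43 binary T-DNA backbone and designed to produce Arabidopsis thaliana SEIPIN2 (AT1G29760) carrying an N-terminal GFP tag. The sequenced plasmid is about 12.3 kb. It replicates in E. coli from a high-copy ColE1/pMB1-type origin. The pVS1 oriV, RepA and StaA functions are the elements that normally support maintenance in Agrobacterium. A pBR322 bom site is also present. Bacterial selection is by kanamycin through an aphA-3-type aminoglycoside phosphotransferase located outside the T-DNA.

Nopaline-type right and left border repeats define the T-DNA, which contains two expression units. In the first, an enhanced CaMV 35S promoter with a duplicated enhancer drives an Aequorea victoria fluorescent protein coding region. The automated annotation labels this region as the cyan variant P11, but it corresponds to the GFP described in the catalogue entry. It is followed directly by the roughly 1.6 kb SEIPIN2 coding sequence, which was inserted between AscI and PacI sites that remain intact, and the unit ends with the nopaline synthase terminator. The second unit is a hygromycin phosphotransferase gene under its own enhanced 35S promoter with a CaMV polyadenylation signal, which allows hygromycin selection of transformed plant cells. Residual lac promoter/operator, lacI and lacZα fragments are leftovers from the parental vector.

SEIPIN2 is annotated as influencing lipid droplet number, size and morphology and modulating triacylglycerol accumulation. The plasmid therefore suits strong constitutive expression and fluorescence localisation of the protein in plant tissues, in studies of lipid droplet formation.
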