Addgene plasmid #96977: pMDC43-SEIPIN2
Purpose: Express GFP-tagged Arabidopsis SEIPIN2 gene in plants.
Depositing lab: Kent Chapman. Depositing organization: University of North Texas. Publication: Arabidopsis SEIPIN Proteins Modulate Triacylglycerol Accumulation and Influence Lipid Droplet Proliferation. Cai Y, Goodman JM, Pyc M, Mullen RT, Dyer JM, Chapman KD. Plant Cell. 2015 Sep;27(9):2616-36. doi: 10.1105/tpc.15.00588. Epub 2015 Sep 11. PubMed 26362606.
Backbone
  Vector backbone: pMDC43
  Backbone size w/o insert (bp): 12460
  Vector type: Plant Expression
  Selectable markers: Hygromycin
Growth in bacteria
  Bacterial resistance: Kanamycin, 50 μg/mL
  Growth temperature: 37°C
  Growth strain: DH5alpha
  Copy number: High Copy
Gene/Insert
  Gene/Insert name: SEIPIN2
  Species: A. thaliana (mustard weed)
  Insert size (bp): 1581
  Entrez Gene: AT1G29760 (a.k.a. AT1G29760, CELLULOSE SYNTHASE LIKE D4, CLSD4, F1N18.18, F1N18_18)
  Promoter: 35S
  Tag / fusion protein: GFP (N terminal on insert)
  Cloning method: Restriction Enzyme; 5′ cloning site AscI (not destroyed); 3′ cloning site PacI (not destroyed)
Terms and licenses: Academic/Nonprofit Terms; Industry Terms: Not Available to Industry
Depositor comments: The sequences and maps of pMDC vectors can be obtained from the following website. http://www.botinst.uzh.ch/en/research/development/grossnik/vectors/MarkdGatewayVectors.html
How to cite: pMDC43-SEIPIN2 was a gift from Kent Chapman (Addgene plasmid # 96977 ; http://n2t.net/addgene:96977 ; RRID:Addgene_96977)
