>Addgene plasmid #96977 | pMDC43-SEIPIN2 | depositor partial sequence | sequence record 178540 | Insert sequence
ATGGACTCCGAGTCCGAGTCCGAGTCAAACCCTAGCACCACGGACGAATTCGATCGATTCCTCGACGCAC
CTGACGAATTTTACTACGATTGCTTACCGATTCGGTCCAATTCCCATCAACCTTCGTCTCTCTTACGGCG
GCGAAAGTCGGCACATCGCCGGGATTTAATTTCGTCCGATATTGAAACGGAGCCATCTTCTTCTTCCGAT
GGATTTGATGTCGGTGAGAAATCCAGCTATGTGGAAAAGAACGCTGAGCTTAGAGGGGATATTGATACAA
GCGACGTAATTGAATCAACTAAGGACTCAATTGATCTATCTTCAGAAAAGGAGAACGATTTGGATGTAAT
TAGTTCGTCTGGGAATGATATGGATGTAATTGATTCGGGTCGGAACCGGGTTGACCCGTTTCAGGAAGAA
TCCACGGTGACTACCGTGAGCAGCGATGATCAAGGAGACGACGACTACGCCGGATCGGTACCACAGTTTC
GGGAGCCACCTAATTCCACTGAGTGGTCTCTCCTTGGGTTTTTGGTTGGGCTAGTGATCAAAGCAATCGA
ATTTCAAGTCAGTTTCATGACAAGCTTACTCACATTTCCTCCATGGCTTCTCCGTAACTGTTTTCTCTTC
TTTTTCGATCCCTTTAGCACGATTAGGTTTGGCAGACGCTTTTTAATGGCAAGAGTAGCAGGAATAAGTG
ATATGATCTTTGGTTATATGAATCCTTTTAGGTTAAAAGATACAAAACAAATGTTGAGTATTGTGTGCAA
GTTTGGTTGGGGTATGTTTTGGGCTGTTTATGTAGGCATTGTGTTGTTTGGCTTGTTGGTTTCGTCGCTT
ATGATTGGTGGTTATGTGATTAACCGTATAGCGGATAAACCATTTGAGGTCAAGGAGACCTTGAATTTTG
ATTACACCAAGAATAGTCCAGAAGCATATGTGCCCATATCCTCGTGTGCTGGTGTTGAATGTGAGGGAAG
TTGCAAGGAAAGTAATGAAATGTCGAAGATCAGGGGTTTGCGAGTTATCCCTCGAGACCAGAAGTTAGAT
ATCATTCTTTCAATGACATTACCTGAGTCTGCGTACAATAAAAATCTCGGCATGTTTCAGGTTCGGGTGG
ACTTCTTATCTGTGGATGGTCAAACGATTGCTAGTATAAGGCGTCCGTGCATGTTAAGATTCAGAAGTGA
GCCTATTCGTCTTGTTCAGACATTCTTCAAAGTGGTTCCGTTAGTGACAGGATATGTCTCTGAGATCCAA
ACCTTGAGCTTGAAGTTGAAAGGCTTTGTAGAAAAGGACATTCCCACTGCTTGCTTAAAGATAATAATCG
AACAACGGGCAGAATTTCGACCCGGAGCAGGTATTCCAGAGCTGTACGATGCATCCCTATCGGTTGAATC
CGGTCTTCCCTTCTTCAGAAAAATTATATGGAAATGGCGGAAGACTTTGTTCGTCTGGATCAGCATGAGT
TTGTTCATTACGGAATTGCTTTTCACGTTGGTTTGTTGTAGACCTCTTATCATCCCAAGAACACAACCTA
GAGACAGATCGCCTTCAAACCCAACTGGAGTCTGGAGGTAG
